>Addgene plasmid #26034 | 808 p3EmirCherry | addgene partial sequence | sequence record 32087 | 26034 with M13pUC-fwd
GGGCCTGCGCTCTGAGCTCGAATTCTACAGGTCACTAATACCATCTAAGTAGTTGGTTCATAGTGACTGC
ATATGTTGTGTTTTACAGTATTATGTAGTCTGTTTTTTATGCAAAATCTAATTTAATATATTGATATTTA
TATCATTTTACGTTTCTCGTTCAACTTTCTTGTACAAAGTGGGGATCCACCATGGTGAGCAAGGGCGAGG
AGGATAACATGGCCATCATCAAGGAGTTCATGCGCTTCAAGGTGCACATGGAGGGCTCCGTGAACGGCCA
CGAGTTCGAGATCGAGGGCGAGGGCGAGGGCCGCCCCTACGAGGGCACCCAGACCGCCAAGCTGAAGGTG
ACCAAGGGTGGCCCCCTGCCCTTCGCCTGGGACATCCTGTCCCCTCAGTTCATGTACGGCTCCAAGGCCT
ACGTGAAGCACCCCGCCGACATCCCCGACTACTTGAAGCTGTCCTTCCCCGAGGGCTTCAAGTGGGAGCG
CGTGATGAACTTCGAGGACGGCGGCGTGGTGACCGTGACCCAGGACTCCTCCCTGCAGGACGGCGAGTTC
ATCTACAAGGTGAAGCTGCGCGGCACCAACTTCCCCTCCGACGGCCCCGTAATGCAGAAGAAGACCATGG
GCTGGGAGGCCTCCTCCGAGCGGATGTACCCCGAGGACGGCGCCCTGAAGGGCGAGATCAAGCAGAGGCT
GAAGCTGAAGGACGGCGGCCACTACGACGCTGAGGTCAAGACCACCTACAAGGCCAAGAAGCCCGTGCAG
CTGCCCGGCGCCTACAACGTCAACATCAAGTTGGACATCACCTCCCACAACGAGGACTACACCATCGTGG
AACAGTACGAACGCGCCGAGGGCCGCCACTCCACCGGCGGCATGGACGAGCTGTACAAGT
