[The description below was written by a language model from this plasmid's Addgene catalogue record.]
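Description:
808 p3EmirCherry is a 3′ entry clone for multisite Gateway recombination cloning, built on the p3E backbone (about 2.9 kb without insert). It is a high-copy bacterial plasmid selected with kanamycin. The record does not include a feature table, so the origin of replication and any additional regulatory elements are not explicitly documented.

The payload is an mCherry insert of roughly 760 bp, encoding the monomeric red fluorescent protein, flanked by an attR2 site on the 5′ side and an attL3 site on the 3′ side, both left intact. As the depositor notes, this R2-L3 arrangement defines a "p3E" 3′ entry clone. In a multisite LR reaction, such a clone is combined with a 5′ entry clone (typically carrying a promoter), a middle entry clone and a destination vector, so that the mCherry cassette lands in the third, most downstream position of the assembled expression construct. As an entry vector it is a modular building block, not an expression plasmid in its own right, and no promoter driving mCherry is listed.

The "mir" in the name, together with the associated publication on microRNA-mediated integration of haemodynamic and Vegf signalling during angiogenesis, suggests that the cassette was designed for microRNA-related work. It might serve, for example, as a fluorescent marker or sensor component, but the record does not state what microRNA-related sequence, if any, accompanies the mCherry coding region. The insert can be checked by sequencing from the flanking M13 priming sites.
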