Addgene plasmid #26034: 808 p3EmirCherry
Depositing lab: Nathan Lawson. Depositing organization: University of Massachusetts, Worcester. Publication: MicroRNA-mediated integration of haemodynamics and Vegf signalling during angiogenesis. Nicoli S, Standley C, Walker P, Hurlstone A, Fogarty KE, Lawson ND. Nature. 2010 Apr 22. 464(7292):1196-200. 10.1038/nature08889 PubMed 20364122.
Backbone
  Vector backbone: p3E
  Backbone size w/o insert (bp): 2946
  Vector type: Entry vector
Growth in bacteria
  Bacterial resistance: Kanamycin, 50 μg/mL
  Growth temperature: 37°C
  Growth strain: DH5alpha
  Copy number: High Copy
Gene/Insert
  Gene/Insert name: mCherry
  Insert size (bp): 758
  Cloning method: Gateway Cloning; 5′ cloning site attR2 (not destroyed); 3′ cloning site attL3 (not destroyed)
  Sequencing primers: 5′ M13pUC-fwd; 3′ M13rev
Terms and licenses: Academic/Nonprofit Terms; Industry Terms: Not Available to Industry
Depositor comments: "p3E" refers to 3' entry clones flanked by R2-L3.
How to cite: 808 p3EmirCherry was a gift from Nathan Lawson (Addgene plasmid # 26034 ; http://n2t.net/addgene:26034 ; RRID:Addgene_26034)
